Addgene plasmid #112644: pHES 946
Purpose: blue light inducible cryptochrome based optogenetic expression system
Depositing lab: Hana El-Samad. Depositing organization: University of California, San Francisco (UCSF). Publication: Real-Time Genetic Compensation Defines the Dynamic Demands of Feedback Control. Harrigan P, Madhani HD, El-Samad H. Cell. 2018 Oct 18;175(3):877-886.e10. doi: 10.1016/j.cell.2018.09.044. PubMed 30340045.
Backbone
  Vector backbone: pSV603
  Backbone size w/o insert (bp): 8370
  Total vector size (bp): 9900
  Vector type: Yeast Expression
  Selectable markers: HIS3
Growth in bacteria
  Bacterial resistance: Ampicillin, 100 μg/mL
  Growth temperature: 37°C
  Growth strain: DH5alpha
  Copy number: High Copy
Gene/Insert
  Gene/Insert name: RTG3AD-GSx7-CIB1-SV40NLS
  Species: S. cerevisiae (budding yeast), A. thaliana (mustard weed), Synthetic
  Entrez Gene: CIB1 (a.k.a. AT4G34530, T4L20.110, T4L20_110, cryptochrome-interacting basic-helix-loop-helix 1)
  Promoter: ADH1
  Cloning method: Restriction Enzyme; 5′ cloning site XhoI (not destroyed); 3′ cloning site BamHI (not destroyed)
  Sequencing primers: 5′ CAGAAACAACGGTGACCGTGG; 3′ ATC GCA CTC ACG TAA ACA CTT
Terms and licenses: Academic/Nonprofit Terms; Industry Terms: Not Available to Industry
How to cite: pHES 946 was a gift from Hana El-Samad (Addgene plasmid # 112644 ; http://n2t.net/addgene:112644 ; RRID:Addgene_112644)
