[The description below was written by a language model from this plasmid's Addgene catalogue record and pLannotate feature annotations shown in this document.]
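Description:
pHES 946 is a yeast expression plasmid built on the pSV603 backbone that supplies one half of a blue-light-inducible, cryptochrome-based optogenetic gene expression system. It is propagated in E. coli through a high-copy ColE1/pUC-type origin with ampicillin resistance (AmpR with its own bla promoter), and it retains pBluescript-style remnants such as an f1 origin, T7 and T3 promoters, lac promoter/operator and a lacZα fragment. Selection in Saccharomyces cerevisiae is by the HIS3 marker under its native promoter. No yeast replication origin (2μ or CEN/ARS) is annotated in either sequence record. Short fragments of the genes that neighbour HIS3 (DED1 and MRM1/PET56) are present, which would be consistent with an integrating vector, but the record does not state this. Fragments of URA3, rop and bom appear to be backbone leftovers.

The payload is a fusion protein expressed from the constitutive S. cerevisiae ADH1 promoter and cloned between XhoI and BamHI. It consists of an activation domain from the yeast transcription factor Rtg3, a seven-repeat glycine-serine linker, Arabidopsis thaliana CIB1 and an SV40 nuclear localisation signal. The annotation finds the Rtg3 fragment followed by the CIBN region and an adjoining bHLH-homologous segment, in line with a longer CIB1 coding sequence. CIB1 binds cryptochrome 2 (CRY2) once it has absorbed blue light, so this fusion is presumably recruited by light to a CRY2-linked DNA-binding partner to activate a target promoter. That partner is not encoded on this plasmid.

The catalogue lists a total size of 9,900 bp, whereas the two full sequence records are about 8.9 kb. They carry the same features, with different start coordinates.
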