Features (pLannotate 1.2.2; 28 found; start..end, strand, type, name):
    284..478     +  CDS            DED1 (fragment): DED1_CANGA - Protein inferred from homology: Swiss-Prot protein existence level 3. ATP-binding RNA helicase involved in translation initiation. Remodels RNA in response to ADP and ATP concentrations by facilitating disruption, but also formation of RNA duplexes (By similarity). From Candida glabrata (strain ATCC 2001 / CBS 138 / JCM 3761 / NBRC 0622 / NRRL Y-65) (Yeast) (Torulopsis glabrata).
    772..1470    +  promoter       ADH1 promoter: S. cerevisiae ADH1; promoter for alcohol dehydrogenase 1
   1468..1821    +  CDS            RTG3 (fragment): RTG3_YEAST - Experimental evidence at protein level: Swiss-Prot protein existence level 1. Transcription factor that regulates CIT2 gene expression. Binds to two identical sites oriented as inverted repeats 28 bp apart in a regulatory upstream activation sequence element (UASR) in the CIT2 promoter. The core binding site is 5'-GGTCAC-3'. From Saccharomyces cerevisiae (strain ATCC 204508 / S288c) (Baker's yeast).
   1864..2373    +  CDS            CIBN: N-terminal portion of the CIB1 transcription factor from Arabidopsis thaliana binds to CRY2 (cryptochrome 2) that has absorbed blue light (Kennedy et al., 2010)
   2344..2643    +  CDS            BHLH137 (fragment): BH137_ARATH - Also known as EN89. Experimental evidence at protein level: Swiss-Prot protein existence level 1. From Arabidopsis thaliana (Mouse-ear cress).
   2911..2928    -  misc_feature   MCS (fragment): pBluescript multiple cloning site
   2954..2978    -  misc_feature   MCS (fragment): pBluescript multiple cloning site
   3674..3763    +  CDS            YO201_YEAST (fragment): Protein uncertain: Swiss-Prot protein existence level 5. From Saccharomyces cerevisiae (strain ATCC 204508 / S288c) (Baker's yeast).
   3759..3956    +  CDS            DED1 (fragment): DED1_YEAST - Also known as SPP81. Experimental evidence at protein level: Swiss-Prot protein existence level 1. ATP-binding RNA helicase involved in translation initiation. Remodels RNA in response to ADP and ATP concentrations by facilitating disruption, but also formation of RNA duplexes. Has weak ATP-dependent affinity for dsRNA, but strong ATP-dependent affinity for ssRNA. Acts as a virus host factor involved in the replication of the MBV and the L-A viruses by promoting the negative-strand RNA synthesis. May be involved in recognition of the preinitiation complex and DNA binding of the RN
   4031..4049    -  promoter       T7 promoter: promoter for bacteriophage T7 RNA polymerase
   4052..4209    +  CDS            lacZα (fragment): LacZα fragment of β-galactosidase; lacZ fragment
   4213..4641    +  rep_origin     f1 ori (sequence partly withheld): f1 bacteriophage origin of replication; arrow indicates direction of (+) strand synthesis
   4669..4720    -  misc_feature   bom (fragment): basis of mobility region from pBR322
   4776..4868    -  CDS            URA3 (fragment): PYRF_YEAST - Experimental evidence at protein level: Swiss-Prot protein existence level 1. From Saccharomyces cerevisiae (strain ATCC 204508 / S288c) (Baker's yeast).
   4868..5000    -  promoter       URA3 promoter (fragment): S. cerevisiae URA3
   5008..5057    -  misc_feature   bom (fragment): basis of mobility region from pBR322
   5159..5194    -  CDS            rop (fragment): Rop protein, which maintains plasmids at low copy number; rop
   5306..5410    +  promoter       AmpR promoter: bla
   5411..6271    +  CDS            AmpR: β-lactamase; bla; confers resistance to ampicillin, carbenicillin, and related antibiotics
   6442..7030    +  rep_origin     ori: high-copy-number ColE1/pMB1/pBR322/pUC origin of replication
   7213..7305    +  CDS            lacI (fragment): lac repressor; lacI; The lac repressor binds to the lac operator to inhibit transcription in E. coli. This inhibition can be relieved by adding lactose or isopropyl-β-D-thiogalactopyranoside (IPTG).
   7318..7339    +  protein_bind   CAP binding site: CAP binding activates transcription in the presence of cAMP. E. coli catabolite activator protein
   7354..7384    +  promoter       lac promoter: promoter for the E. coli lac operon
   7392..7408    +  protein_bind   lac operator: The lac repressor binds to the lac operator to inhibit transcription in E. coli. This inhibition can be relieved by adding lactose or isopropyl-β-D-thiogalactopyranoside (IPTG). lac repressor encoded by lacI
   7453..7471    +  promoter       T3 promoter: promoter for bacteriophage T3 RNA polymerase
   7520..7747    -  CDS            MRM1 (fragment): MRM1_YEAST - Also known as PET56 From Saccharomyces cerevisiae (strain ATCC 204508 / S288c) (Baker's yeast).
   7797..7985    +  promoter       HIS3 promoter: S. cerevisiae HIS3
   8091..8726    +  CDS            HIS3: HIS7_YEAST - Experimental evidence at protein level: Swiss-Prot protein existence level 1. From Saccharomyces cerevisiae (strain ATCC 204508 / S288c) (Baker's yeast).
>Addgene plasmid #112644 | pHES 946 | addgene full sequence | sequence record 218857 | Addgene NGS Result
GATTGTCAGGTGAAAAACTGAAAAAAACTTCTGGGCGATGAGCTTGTGGCGGGAAATTAAGTATATAAAG
CAGTTAGTTTCTTCTGCTTCTTGTGGTTCTGGGTATTCTTGTAATATTTGGAATAATAGAAAACCAAGAC
TACTGCCTTTCTTTTCATATTATAGAGGAAGAAATACGCACGAACACGATATAGAGGTAAATTTTTTGCA
AAAAGATACCAAACTATAAAAGAAATAGAAGACTAAACTACAAAAAATAAAGAAAGTAATACATATATCC
AATATGACTGAGTTAGCAGAGCAAGTTTCCATGCCTGAAGGGCAACAAAGACGTGGTGGTTACGTTCCAC
CTCACATCCGTAACGGTGGTGGCAGAAGAGGCGATTCTGCTCCTCGTGGTGGTTTCAACAACGGTGGCGG
CCGTGGTGGTTTCTTCAGAAACAACGGTGACCGTGGTGGATTCGGCTTTGGGTACCGGGCCCAATAAAAA
GGTGAGACGCGCATAACCGCTAGAGTACTTTGAAGAGGAAACAGCAATAGGGTTGCTACCAGTATAAATA
GACAGGTACATACAACACTGGAAATGGTTGTCTGTTTGAGTACGCTTTCAATTCATTTGGGTGTGCACTT
TATTATGTTACAATATGGAAGGGAACTTTACACTTCTCCTATGCACATATATTAATTAAAGTCCAATGCT
AGTAGAGAAGGGGGGTAACACCCCTCCGCGCTCTTTTCCGATTTTTTTCTAAACCGTGGAATATTTCGGA
TATCCTTTTGTTGTTTCCGGGTGTACAATATGGACTTCCTCTTTTCTGGCAACCAAACCCATACATCGGG
ATTCCTATAATACCTTCGTTGGTCTCCCTAACATGTAGGTGGCGGAGGGGAGATATACAATAGAACAGAT
ACCAGACAAGACATAATGGGCTAAACAAGACTACACCAATTACACTGCCTCATTGATGGTGGTACATAAC
GAACTAATACTGTAGCCCTAGACTTGATAGCCATCATCATATCGAAGTTTCACTACCCTTTTTCCATTTG
CCATCTATTGAAGTAATAATAGGCGCATGCAACTTCTTTTCTTTTTTTTTCTTTTCTCTCTCCCCCGTTG
TTGTCTCACCATATCCGCAATGACAAAAAAATGATGGAAGACACTAAAGGAAAAAATTAACGACAAAGAC
AGCACCAACAGATGTCGTTGTTCCAGAGCTGATGAGGGGTATCTCGAAGCACACGAAACTTTTTCCTTCC
TTCATTCACGCACACTACTCTCTAATGAGCAACGGTATACGGCCTTCCTTCCAGTTACTTGAATTTGAAA
TAAAAAAAAGTTTGCTGTCTTGCTATCAAGTATAAATAGACCTGCAATTATTAATCTTTTGTTTCCTCGT
CATTGTTCTCGTTCCCTTTCTTCCTTGTTTCTTTTTCTGCACAATATTTCAAGCTATACCAAGCATACAA
CTCGAGAATAAAATGTTATCTCCTTTTACCAATAACCACCATGCCAGTTCGGGGCAAAATAATAGCGAGA
ATAGTGAGGAAAGAATTATAGATATTAGATCTGTCCCAAATGCTTTGATGAATGAACAAAATAGTAAGGC
TGAATTGCACAATTGGGAGCCACCGTTATATGATTCGGTCGGTAACCACAATCATGCTGGCACTATGGAG
AGTCATCCACATACAAACATTCATGAAGAATTAAAGGAGTTCTTATCAGGCGATTTGATTGAAGCCGAAG
ATAACGCAAAATTAATGTTTGGAGATGACAACTCTAATCCAGCTGACTATCTTTTAGAATTTGGTTCGGG
GGGTTCTGGATCTAGTTCAGGATCTGGTTCAGAATCTGGTTCAATGAATGGAGCTATAGGAGGTGACCTT
TTGCTCAATTTTCCTGACATGTCGGTCCTAGAGCGCCAAAGGGCTCACCTCAAGTACCTCAATCCCACCT
TTGATTCTCCTCTCGCCGGCTTCTTTGCCGATTCTTCAATGATTACCGGCGGCGAGATGGACAGCTATCT
TTCGACTGCCGGTTTGAATCTTCCGATGATGTACGGTGAGACGACGGTGGAAGGTGATTCAAGACTCTCA
ATTTCGCCGGAAACGACGCTTGGGACTGGAAATTTCAAGAAACGGAAGTTTGATACAGAGACTAAGGATT
GTAATGAGAAGAAGAAGAAGATGACGATGAACAGAGATGACCTAGTAGAAGAAGGAGAAGAAGAGAAGTC
GAAAATAACAGAGCAAAACAATGGGAGCACAAAAAGCATCAAGAAGATGAAACACAAAGCCAAGAAAGAA
GAGAACAATTTCTCTAATGATTCATCTAAAGTGACGAAGGAATTGGAGAAAACGGATTATATTCATGTTC
GTGCACGACGAGGCCAAGCCACTGATAGTCACAGCATAGCAGAACGAGTTAGAAGAGAAAAGATCAGTGA
GAGAATGAAGTTTCTACAAGATTTGGTTCCTGGATGCGACAAGATCACAGGCAAAGCAGGGATGCTTGAT
GAAATCATTAACTATGTTCAGTCTCTTCAGAGACAAATCGAGTTCTTATCGATGAAACTAGCAATTGTGA
ATCCAAGGCCGGATTTTGATATGGATGACATTTTTGCCAAAGAGGTTGCCTCAACTCCAATGACTGTGGT
GCCATCTCCTGAAATGGTTCTTTCCGGTTATTCTCATGAGATGGTTCACTCTGGTTATTCTAGTGAGATG
GTTAACTCCGGTTACCTTCATGTCAATCCAATGCAGCAAGTGAATACCAGTTCTGATCCATTGTCATGCT
TCAACAATGGCGAAGCTCCTTCGATGTGGGACTCTCATGTGCAGAATCTCTATGGCAATTTAGGAGTTGG
TTCTGGTTCTGGTTCTCCCAAGAAGAAGCGGAAGGTCTAAGGATCCACTAGTTCTAGACACCTGCAACAT
GCGTGAGTAAATAAGCGGCCGCCACCGCGGTGGAGCTCTAAGCAAATAGCTAAATTATATACGAATTAAT
ATTATGATTAAGTGTTTACGTGAGTGCGATATTTTTATTACTATCTTATACAGTTGTATATACTCTATAA
AATGAGTTGTCTATTAATTAACGCGATGAATGCTTTCTGGGTTTACCTCTCCAACAACTCTAGTTTACTT
CTCAATACATTCAATTGTATTTGATTTGTCAATACTTCATCATTAATCAATTCTATAGTTTTGTTTTTCT
CGTTTATTTCCAAATTTAATGCATCAATTTTATTATTCAATTTGTCGTTGATTTTGGTTAATGATTTTAT
GGTTTGATCTCTGGCATTGATTGTTTGTGTTAGTTTTTCATTATTGATAATTAAATTATTTAAGTTAGTT
ATCAACTCGGTGTTTTCAAGTTTCAAGTTTTCAATTTCTTTAGAGTTTATTAGATTTGTCAAAGTTTCTG
AATTGCTTGATTGGTCCTGTAGAAGAGTATTTGTTGTTGTGGATAATTGATTCAATTTTTGAGACAATTG
CTGGAAGGCGTTGAAATATCTAGCATCAATCTCATGGTTTTTTTCCCGAGAGTCTCGTAGATTCAATTGT
TTTAATATATCTTGGGACCACTCTTGATTTGAACTCATGGAAATTAAACTGGGTGTTGTGTTGTGGTGTA
ATGATTGTACCCCCTTTGCTTATAATTGTGTGGGAGATGGAGGAACGGGAAAAAGTTAGTTGTGGTGATA
GGTGGCAAGTGGTATTCCGTAAGAACAACAAGAAAAGCATTTCATATTATGGCTGAACTGAGCGAACAAG
TGCAAAATTTAAGCATCAACGACAACAACGAGAATGGTTATGTTCCTCCTCACTTAAGAGGAAAACCAAG
AAGTGCCAGAAATAACAGTAGCAACTACAATAACAACAACGGCGGCTACAACGGTGGCCGTGGCGGTGGC
AGCTTCTTTAGCAACAACCGTCGTGGTGGTTACGGCAACGGTGGTTTCTTCGGTGGAAACAACGGTGGCA
GCGGCCGGCCATTTAAATGTTTAAACGGCCACGCTGGCCCCCTATAGTGAGTCGTATTACAATTCACTGG
CCGTCGTTTTACAACGTCGTGACTGGGAAAACCCTGGCGTTACCCAACTTAATCGCCTTGCAGCACATCC
CCCTTTCGCCAGCTGGCGTAATAGCGAAGAGGCCCGCACCGATCGCCCTTCCCAACAGTTGCGCAGCCTG
AATGGCGAATGG
[124 nt withheld, positions 4213-4336]
C
[91 nt withheld, positions 4338-4428]
A
[49 nt withheld, positions 4430-4478]
CCTTTGACGTTGGAGTCCACGTTCTTT
[37 nt withheld, positions 4506-4542]
ACCCTATCTCGGTCTATTCTTTTGATTTATAAGGGATTTTGCCGATTTCGGCCTATTGGTTAAAAAATGA
GCTGATTTAACAAAAATTTAACGCGAATTTTAACAAAATATTAACGCTTACAATTTCCTGATGCGGTATT
TTCTCCTTACGCATCTGTGCGGTATTTCACACCGCATAGGGTAATAACTGATATAATTAAATTGAAGCTC
TAATTTGTGAGTTTAGTATTAGGATCTCTACCCTTGGCGAAAAGTCCTCTGCCAACAATGATGATATCTG
ATCCACCACTTACAACTTCGTCGACGGTTCTGTACTGCTGACCCAATATGCGTATATATACCAATCTAAG
TCTGTGCTCCTTCCTTCGTTCTTCCTTCTGTTCGGAGATTACCGAATCAAAAAAATTTCAAGGAAACCGA
AATCAAAAAAAAGAATAAAAAAAAAATGATGAATTGAAAAGGTGGTATGGTGCACTCTCAGTACAATCTG
CTCTGATGCCGCATAGTTAAGCCAGCCCCGACACCCGCCAACACCCGCTGACGCGCCCTGACGGGCTTGT
CTGCTCCCGGCATCCGCTTACAGACAAGCTGTGACCGTCTCCGGGAGCTGCATGTGTCAGAGGTTTTCAC
CGTCATCACCGAAACGCGCGAGACGAAAGGGCCTCGTGATACGCCTATTTTTATAGGTTAATGTCATGAT
AATAATGGTTTCTTAGACGTCGGCGCGCCGAGGACGTCAGGTGGCACTTTTCGGGGAAATGTGCGCGGAA
CCCCTATTTGTTTATTTTTCTAAATACATTCAAATATGTATCCGCTCATGAGACAATAACCCTGATAAAT
GCTTCAATAATATTGAAAAAGGAAGAGTATGAGTATTCAACATTTCCGTGTCGCCCTTATTCCCTTTTTT
GCGGCATTTTGCCTTCCTGTTTTTGCTCACCCAGAAACGCTGGTGAAAGTAAAAGATGCTGAAGATCAGT
TGGGTGCACGAGTGGGTTACATCGAACTGGATCTCAACAGCGGTAAGATCCTTGAGAGTTTTCGCCCCGA
AGAACGTTTTCCAATGATGAGCACTTTTAAAGTTCTGCTATGTGGCGCGGTATTATCCCGTATTGACGCC
GGGCAAGAGCAACTCGGTCGCCGCATACACTATTCTCAGAATGACTTGGTTGAGTACTCACCAGTCACAG
AAAAGCATCTTACGGATGGCATGACAGTAAGAGAATTATGCAGTGCTGCCATAACCATGAGTGATAACAC
TGCGGCCAACTTACTTCTGACAACGATCGGAGGACCGAAGGAGCTAACCGCTTTTTTGCACAACATGGGG
GATCATGTAACTCGCCTTGATCGTTGGGAACCGGAGCTGAATGAAGCCATACCAAACGACGAGCGTGACA
CCACGATGCCTGTAGCAATGGCAACAACGTTGCGCAAACTATTAACTGGCGAACTACTTACTCTAGCTTC
CCGGCAACAATTAATAGACTGGATGGAGGCGGATAAAGTTGCAGGACCACTTCTGCGCTCGGCCCTTCCG
GCTGGCTGGTTTATTGCTGATAAATCTGGAGCCGGTGAGCGTGGGTCTCGCGGTATCATTGCAGCACTGG
GGCCAGATGGTAAGCCCTCCCGTATCGTAGTTATCTACACGACGGGGAGTCAGGCAACTATGGATGAACG
AAATAGACAGATCGCTGAGATAGGTGCCTCACTGATTAAGCATTGGTAACTGTCAGACCAAGTTTACTCA
TATATACTTTAGATTGATTTAAAACTTCATTTTTAATTTAAAAGGATCTAGGTGAAGATCCTTTTTGATA
ATCTCATGACCAAAATCCCTTAACGTGAGTTTTCGTTCCACTGAGCGTCAGACCCCGTAGAAAAGATCAA
AGGATCTTCTTGAGATCCTTTTTTTCTGCGCGTAATCTGCTGCTTGCAAACAAAAAAACCACCGCTACCA
GCGGTGGTTTGTTTGCCGGATCAAGAGCTACCAACTCTTTTTCCGAAGGTAACTGGCTTCAGCAGAGCGC
AGATACCAAATACTGTTCTTCTAGTGTAGCCGTAGTTAGGCCACCACTTCAAGAACTCTGTAGCACCGCC
TACATACCTCGCTCTGCTAATCCTGTTACCAGTGGCTGCTGCCAGTGGCGATAAGTCGTGTCTTACCGGG
TTGGACTCAAGACGATAGTTACCGGATAAGGCGCAGCGGTCGGGCTGAACGGGGGGTTCGTGCACACAGC
CCAGCTTGGAGCGAACGACCTACACCGAACTGAGATACCTACAGCGTGAGCTATGAGAAAGCGCCACGCT
TCCCGAAGGGAGAAAGGCGGACAGGTATCCGGTAAGCGGCAGGGTCGGAACAGGAGAGCGCACGAGGGAG
CTTCCAGGGGGAAACGCCTGGTATCTTTATAGTCCTGTCGGGTTTCGCCACCTCTGACTTGAGCGTCGAT
TTTTGTGATGCTCGTCAGGGGGGCGGAGCCTATGGAAAAACGCCAGCAACGCGGCCTTTTTACGGTTCCT
GGCCTTTTGCTGGCCTTTTGCTCACATGTTCTTTCCTGCGTTATCCCCTGATTCTGTGGATAACCGTATT
ACCGCCTTTGAGTGAGCTGATACCGCTCGCCGCAGCCGAACGACCGAGCGCAGCGAGTCAGTGAGCGAGG
AAGCGGAAGAGCGCCCAATACGCAAACCGCCTCTCCCCGCGCGTTGGCCGATTCATTAATGCAGCTGGCA
CGACAGGTTTCCCGACTGGAAAGCGGGCAGTGAGCGCAACGCAATTAATGTGAGTTAGCTCACTCATTAG
GCACCCCAGGCTTTACACTTTATGCTTCCGGCTCGTATGTTGTGTGGAATTGTGAGCGGATAACAATTTC
ACACAGGAAACAGCTATGACCATGATTACGCCAAGCTCGGAATTAACCCTCACTAAAGGGAACAAAAGCT
GGGCCGGCCATTTAAATGTTTAAACGGCCACGCTGGCCGCTGCACGGTCCTGTTCCCTAGCATGTACGTG
AGCGTATTTCCTTTTAAACCACGACGCTTTGTCTTCATTCAACGTTTCCCATTGTTTTTTTCTACTATTG
CTTTGCTGTGGGAAAAACTTATCGAAAGATGACGACTTTTTCTTAATTCTCGTTTTAAGAGCTTGGTGAG
CGCTAGGAGTCACTGCCAGGTATCGTTTGAACACGGCATTAGTCAGGGAAGTCATAACACAGTCCTTTCC
CGCAATTTTCTTTTTCTATTACTCTTGGCCTCCTCTAGTACACTCTATATTTTTTTATGCCTCGGTAATG
ATTTTCATTTTTTTTTTTTCCACCTAGCGGATGACTCTTTTTTTTTCTTAGCGATTGGCATTATCACATA
ATGAATTATACATTATATAAAGTAATGTGATTTCTTCGAAGAATATACTAAAAAATGAGCAGGCAAGATA
AACGAAGGCAAAGAGGCTCTATATGTATATAAAGCTGCGGATGCCTTCTGATTTAATCTAGTTCTAGTTT
ACTTCAGGTTTACTTAAAGTTGAGATAATTGAAGCAAAGAGAAGCATCGAGCAAAGGATGGCGTTTGTTA
AGAGGGTTACGCAGGAGACGAATATACAGCTGGCGCTGGATCTTGACGGTGGGTCTGTTTCTGTACGGGA
GAGCATACTGGGCAAGGAATATGCTAGTGGTGATGGGCAGACCATCCATGTGCACACTGGAGTTGGGTTT
TTGGACCACATGTTGACTGCGCTGGCGAAGCATGGCGGGTGGTCTCTGATCCTGGAGTGTATAGGGGACT
TGCACATCGATGACCACCACACTGTTGAGGACTGTGGGATTGCGCTGGGCCAAGCGTTCAAGGAGGCGCT
TGGCTCCGTGCGTGGTATCAAGAGGTTCGGGCATGGGTTTGCACCACTGGACGAGGCGCTGAGCCGCGCT
GTGGTTGACTTCTCCAATAGGCCTTTCGCCGTGGTGGAGCTGGGCCTGAAGCGAGAACGCATAGGCCAGC
TATCCACAGAGATGATCCCGCACTTCTTGGAGAGTTTCGCCACTGAGGCGCGTATCACCATGCATGTGGA
CTGTCTGCGGGGCACCAACGACCACCACCGCTCCGAATCAGCTTTCAAGGCGCTCGCCATCGCCATCAGA
GAGGCAAGAACACCTACGGGTCGCGATGACGTTCCATCCACTAAGGGTGTCCTAGCATAGAACACAGCCC
ACAGCTACCACCATCAACAATATTTATATAGATAACGTACACATAGAAATCACACAAACAGAGTATTTAT
TCTTAACTACATGAACTACCATCAGACCGTCTGGGCCACTATATAATGTGCTATTCATAAACGTGATCAC
TCTACGTAGCAGGCGACCCCAGGTGAAAATTTTTCAGCGAGCTGCCA
