Features (pLannotate 1.2.2; 28 found; start..end, strand, type, name):
    284..983     +  promoter       ADH1 promoter: S. cerevisiae ADH1; promoter for alcohol dehydrogenase 1
    981..1334    +  CDS            RTG3 (fragment): RTG3_YEAST - Experimental evidence at protein level: Swiss-Prot protein existence level 1. Transcription factor that regulates CIT2 gene expression. Binds to two identical sites oriented as inverted repeats 28 bp apart in a regulatory upstream activation sequence element (UASR) in the CIT2 promoter. The core binding site is 5'-GGTCAC-3'. From Saccharomyces cerevisiae (strain ATCC 204508 / S288c) (Baker's yeast).
   1377..1886    +  CDS            CIBN: N-terminal portion of the CIB1 transcription factor from Arabidopsis thaliana binds to CRY2 (cryptochrome 2) that has absorbed blue light (Kennedy et al., 2010)
   1857..2156    +  CDS            BHLH137 (fragment): BH137_ARATH - Also known as EN89. Experimental evidence at protein level: Swiss-Prot protein existence level 1. From Arabidopsis thaliana (Mouse-ear cress).
   2424..2441    -  misc_feature   MCS (fragment): pBluescript multiple cloning site
   2467..2491    -  misc_feature   MCS (fragment): pBluescript multiple cloning site
   3187..3276    +  CDS            YO201_YEAST (fragment): Protein uncertain: Swiss-Prot protein existence level 5. From Saccharomyces cerevisiae (strain ATCC 204508 / S288c) (Baker's yeast).
   3272..3469    +  CDS            DED1 (fragment): DED1_YEAST - Also known as SPP81. Experimental evidence at protein level: Swiss-Prot protein existence level 1. ATP-binding RNA helicase involved in translation initiation. Remodels RNA in response to ADP and ATP concentrations by facilitating disruption, but also formation of RNA duplexes. Has weak ATP-dependent affinity for dsRNA, but strong ATP-dependent affinity for ssRNA. Acts as a virus host factor involved in the replication of the MBV and the L-A viruses by promoting the negative-strand RNA synthesis. May be involved in recognition of the preinitiation complex and DNA binding of the RN
   3551..3569    -  promoter       T7 promoter: promoter for bacteriophage T7 RNA polymerase
   3572..3729    +  CDS            lacZα (fragment): LacZα fragment of β-galactosidase; lacZ fragment
   3733..4161    +  rep_origin     f1 ori (sequence partly withheld): f1 bacteriophage origin of replication; arrow indicates direction of (+) strand synthesis
   4189..4240    -  misc_feature   bom (fragment): basis of mobility region from pBR322
   4296..4388    -  CDS            URA3 (fragment): PYRF_YEAST - Experimental evidence at protein level: Swiss-Prot protein existence level 1. From Saccharomyces cerevisiae (strain ATCC 204508 / S288c) (Baker's yeast).
   4388..4520    -  promoter       URA3 promoter (fragment): S. cerevisiae URA3
   4528..4577    -  misc_feature   bom (fragment): basis of mobility region from pBR322
   4679..4714    -  CDS            rop (fragment): Rop protein, which maintains plasmids at low copy number; rop
   4855..4959    +  promoter       AmpR promoter: bla
   4960..5820    +  CDS            AmpR: β-lactamase; bla; confers resistance to ampicillin, carbenicillin, and related antibiotics
   5991..6579    +  rep_origin     ori: high-copy-number ColE1/pMB1/pBR322/pUC origin of replication
   6762..6854    +  CDS            lacI (fragment): lac repressor; lacI; The lac repressor binds to the lac operator to inhibit transcription in E. coli. This inhibition can be relieved by adding lactose or isopropyl-β-D-thiogalactopyranoside (IPTG).
   6867..6888    +  protein_bind   CAP binding site: CAP binding activates transcription in the presence of cAMP. E. coli catabolite activator protein
   6903..6933    +  promoter       lac promoter: promoter for the E. coli lac operon
   6941..6957    +  protein_bind   lac operator: The lac repressor binds to the lac operator to inhibit transcription in E. coli. This inhibition can be relieved by adding lactose or isopropyl-β-D-thiogalactopyranoside (IPTG). lac repressor encoded by lacI
   7002..7020    +  promoter       T3 promoter: promoter for bacteriophage T3 RNA polymerase
   7069..7296    -  CDS            MRM1 (fragment): MRM1_YEAST - Also known as PET56 From Saccharomyces cerevisiae (strain ATCC 204508 / S288c) (Baker's yeast).
   7346..7533    +  promoter       HIS3 promoter: S. cerevisiae HIS3
   7639..8274    +  CDS            HIS3: HIS7_YEAST - Experimental evidence at protein level: Swiss-Prot protein existence level 1. From Saccharomyces cerevisiae (strain ATCC 204508 / S288c) (Baker's yeast).
   8761..8955    +  CDS            DED1 (fragment): DED1_CANGA - Protein inferred from homology: Swiss-Prot protein existence level 3. ATP-binding RNA helicase involved in translation initiation. Remodels RNA in response to ADP and ATP concentrations by facilitating disruption, but also formation of RNA duplexes (By similarity). From Candida glabrata (strain ATCC 2001 / CBS 138 / JCM 3761 / NBRC 0622 / NRRL Y-65) (Yeast) (Torulopsis glabrata).
>Addgene plasmid #112644 | pHES 946 | depositor full sequence | sequence record 219934 | pHES 946 sequence 8959 bps
AAGGTGAGACGCGCATAACCGCTAGAGTACTTTGAAGAGGAAACAGCAATAGGGTTGCTACCAGTATAAA
TAGACAGGTACATACAACACTGGAAATGGTTGTCTGTTTGAGTACGCTTTCAATTCATTTGGGTGTGCAC
TTTATTATGTTACAATATGGAAGGGAACTTTACACTTCTCCTATGCACATATATTAATTAAAGTCCAATG
CTAGTAGAGAAGGGGGGTAACACCCCTCCGCGCTCTTTTCCGATTTTTTTCTAAACCGTGGAATATTTCG
GATATCCTTTTGTTGTTTCCGGGTGTACAATATGGACTTCCTCTTTTCTGGCAACCAAACCCATACATCG
GGATTCCTATAATACCTTCGTTGGTCTCCCTAACATGTAGGTGGCGGAGGGGAGATATACAATAGAACAG
ATACCAGACAAGACATAATGGGCTAAACAAGACTACACCAATTACACTGCCTCATTGATGGTGGTACATA
ACGAACTAATACTGTAGCCCTAGACTTGATAGCCATCATCATATCGAAGTTTCACTACCCTTTTTCCATT
TGCCATCTATTGAAGTAATAATAGGCGCATGCAACTTCTTTTCTTTTTTTTTCTTTTCTCTCTCCCCCGT
TGTTGTCTCACCATATCCGCAATGACAAAAAAAATGATGGAAGACACTAAAGGAAAAAATTAACGACAAA
GACAGCACCAACAGATGTCGTTGTTCCAGAGCTGATGAGGGGTATCTCGAAGCACACGAAACTTTTTCCT
TCCTTCATTCACGCACACTACTCTCTAATGAGCAACGGTATACGGCCTTCCTTCCAGTTACTTGAATTTG
AAATAAAAAAAAGTTTGCTGTCTTGCTATCAAGTATAAATAGACCTGCAATTATTAATCTTTTGTTTCCT
CGTCATTGTTCTCGTTCCCTTTCTTCCTTGTTTCTTTTTCTGCACAATATTTCAAGCTATACCAAGCATA
CAACTCGAGAATAAAATGTTATCTCCTTTTACCAATAACCACCATGCCAGTTCGGGGCAAAATAATAGCG
AGAATAGTGAGGAAAGAATTATAGATATTAGATCTGTCCCAAATGCTTTGATGAATGAACAAAATAGTAA
GGCTGAATTGCACAATTGGGAGCCACCGTTATATGATTCGGTCGGTAACCACAATCATGCTGGCACTATG
GAGAGTCATCCACATACAAACATTCATGAAGAATTAAAGGAGTTCTTATCAGGCGATTTGATTGAAGCCG
AAGATAATGCAAAATTAATGTTTGGAGATGACAACTCTAATCCAGCTGACTATCTTTTAGAATTTGGTTC
GGGGGGTTCTGGATCTAGTTCAGGATCTGGTTCAGAATCTGGTTCAATGAATGGAGCTATAGGAGGTGAC
CTTTTGCTCAATTTTCCTGACATGTCGGTCCTAGAGCGCCAAAGGGCTCACCTCAAGTACCTCAATCCCA
CCTTTGATTCTCCTCTCGCCGGCTTCTTTGCCGATTCTTCAATGATTACCGGCGGCGAGATGGACAGCTA
TCTTTCGACTGCCGGTTTGAATCTTCCGATGATGTACGGTGAGACGACGGTGGAAGGTGATTCAAGACTC
TCAATTTCGCCGGAAACGACGCTTGGGACTGGAAATTTCAAGAAACGGAAGTTTGATACAGAGACTAAGG
ATTGTAATGAGAAGAAGAAGAAGATGACGATGAACAGAGATGACCTAGTAGAAGAAGGAGAAGAAGAGAA
GTCGAAAATAACAGAGCAAAACAATGGGAGCACAAAAAGCATCAAGAAGATGAAACACAAAGCCAAGAAA
GAAGAGAACAATTTCTCTAATGATTCATCTAAAGTGACGAAGGAATTGGAGAAAACGGATTATATTCATG
TTCGTGCACGACGAGGCCAAGCCACTGATAGTCACAGCATAGCAGAACGAGTTAGAAGAGAAAAGATCAG
TGAGAGAATGAAGTTTCTACAAGATTTGGTTCCTGGATGCGACAAGATCACAGGCAAAGCAGGGATGCTT
GATGAAATCATTAACTATGTTCAGTCTCTTCAGAGACAAATCGAGTTCTTATCGATGAAACTAGCAATTG
TGAATCCAAGGCCGGATTTTGATATGGATGACATTTTTGCCAAAGAGGTTGCCTCAACTCCAATGACTGT
GGTGCCATCTCCTGAAATGGTTCTTTCCGGTTATTCTCATGAGATGGTTCACTCTGGTTATTCTAGTGAG
ATGGTTAACTCCGGTTACCTTCATGTCAATCCAATGCAGCAAGTGAATACCAGTTCTGATCCATTGTCAT
GCTTCAACAATGGCGAAGCTCCTTCGATGTGGGACTCTCATGTGCAGAATCTCTATGGCAATTTAGGAGT
TGGTTCTGGTTCTGGTTCTCCCAAGAAGAAGCGGAAGGTCTAAGGATCCACTAGTTCTAGACACCTGCAA
CATGCGTGAGTAAATAAGCGGCCGCCACCGCGGTGGAGCTCTAAGCAAATAGCTAAATTATATACGAATT
AATATTATGATTAAGTGTTTACGTGAGTGCGATATTTTTATTACTATCTTATACAGTTGTATATACTCTA
TAAAATGAGTTGTCTATTAATTAACGCGATGAATGCTTTCTGGGTTTACCTCTCCAACAACTCTAGTTTA
CTTCTCAATACATTCAATTGTATTTGATTTGTCAATACTTCATCATTAATCAATTCTATAGTTTTGTTTT
TCTCGTTTATTTCCAAATTTAATGCATCAATTTTATTATTCAATTTGTCGTTGATTTTGGTTAATGATTT
TATGGTTTGATCTCTGGCATTGATTGTTTGTGTTAGTTTTTCATTATTGATAATTAAATTATTTAAGTTA
GTTATCAACTCGGTGTTTTCAAGTTTCAAGTTTTCAATTTCTTTAGAGTTTATTAGATTTGTCAAAGTTT
CTGAATTGCTTGATTGGTCCTGTAGAAGAGTATTTGTTGTTGTGGATAATTGATTCAATTTTTGAGACAA
TTGCTGGAAGGCGTTGAAATATCTAGCATCAATCTCATGGTTTTTTTCCCGAGAGTCTCGTAGATTCAAT
TGTTTTAATATATCTTGGGACCACTCTTGATTTGAACTCATGGAAATTAAACTGGGTGTTGTGTTGTGGT
GTAATGATTGTACCCCCTTTGCTTATAATTGTGTGGGAGATGGAGGAACGGGAAAAAGTTAGTTGTGGTG
ATAGGTGGCAAGTGGTATTCCGTAAGAACAACAAGAAAAGCATTTCATATTATGGCTGAACTGAGCGAAC
AAGTGCAAAATTTAAGCATCAACGACAACAACGAGAATGGTTATGTTCCTCCTCACTTAAGAGGAAAACC
AAGAAGTGCCAGAAATAACAGTAGCAACTACAATAACAACAACGGCGGCTACAACGGTGGCCGTGGCGGT
GGCAGCTTCTTTAGCAACAACCGTCGTGGTGGTTACGGCAACGGTGGTTTCTTCGGTGGAAACAACGGTG
GCAGCGGCCGGCCATTTAAATGTTTAAACGGCCACGCTGGCCCAATTCGCCCTATAGTGAGTCGTATTAC
AATTCACTGGCCGTCGTTTTACAACGTCGTGACTGGGAAAACCCTGGCGTTACCCAACTTAATCGCCTTG
CAGCACATCCCCCTTTCGCCAGCTGGCGTAATAGCGAAGAGGCCCGCACCGATCGCCCTTCCCAACAGTT
GCGCAGCCTGAATGGCGAATGG
[124 nt withheld, positions 3733-3856]
C
[91 nt withheld, positions 3858-3948]
A
[49 nt withheld, positions 3950-3998]
CCTTTGACGTTGGAGTCCACGTTCTTT
[37 nt withheld, positions 4026-4062]
ACCCTATCTCGGTCTATTCTTTTGATTTATAAGGGATTTTGCCGATTTCGGCCTATTGGTTAAAAAATGA
GCTGATTTAACAAAAATTTAACGCGAATTTTAACAAAATATTAACGCTTACAATTTCCTGATGCGGTATT
TTCTCCTTACGCATCTGTGCGGTATTTCACACCGCATAGGGTAATAACTGATATAATTAAATTGAAGCTC
TAATTTGTGAGTTTAGTATTAGGATCTCTACCCTTGGCGAAAAGTCCTCTGCCAACAATGATGATATCTG
ATCCACCACTTACAACTTCGTCGACGGTTCTGTACTGCTGACCCAATATGCGTATATATACCAATCTAAG
TCTGTGCTCCTTCCTTCGTTCTTCCTTCTGTTCGGAGATTACCGAATCAAAAAAATTTCAAGGAAACCGA
AATCAAAAAAAAGAATAAAAAAAAAATGATGAATTGAAAAGGTGGTATGGTGCACTCTCAGTACAATCTG
CTCTGATGCCGCATAGTTAAGCCAGCCCCGACACCCGCCAACACCCGCTGACGCGCCCTGACGGGCTTGT
CTGCTCCCGGCATCCGCTTACAGACAAGCTGTGACCGTCTCCGGGAGCTGCATGTGTCAGAGGTTTTCAC
CGTCATCACCGAAACGCGCGAGACGAAAGGGCCTCGTGATACGCCTATTTTTATAGGTTAATGTCATGAT
AATAATGGTTTCTTAGACGTCGGCGCGCCCTGATCCGTCCTAAGAAACCAGGCGCGCCGAGGACGTCAGG
TGGCACTTTTCGGGGAAATGTGCGCGGAACCCCTATTTGTTTATTTTTCTAAATACATTCAAATATGTAT
CCGCTCATGAGACAATAACCCTGATAAATGCTTCAATAATATTGAAAAAGGAAGAGTATGAGTATTCAAC
ATTTCCGTGTCGCCCTTATTCCCTTTTTTGCGGCATTTTGCCTTCCTGTTTTTGCTCACCCAGAAACGCT
GGTGAAAGTAAAAGATGCTGAAGATCAGTTGGGTGCACGAGTGGGTTACATCGAACTGGATCTCAACAGC
GGTAAGATCCTTGAGAGTTTTCGCCCCGAAGAACGTTTTCCAATGATGAGCACTTTTAAAGTTCTGCTAT
GTGGCGCGGTATTATCCCGTATTGACGCCGGGCAAGAGCAACTCGGTCGCCGCATACACTATTCTCAGAA
TGACTTGGTTGAGTACTCACCAGTCACAGAAAAGCATCTTACGGATGGCATGACAGTAAGAGAATTATGC
AGTGCTGCCATAACCATGAGTGATAACACTGCGGCCAACTTACTTCTGACAACGATCGGAGGACCGAAGG
AGCTAACCGCTTTTTTGCACAACATGGGGGATCATGTAACTCGCCTTGATCGTTGGGAACCGGAGCTGAA
TGAAGCCATACCAAACGACGAGCGTGACACCACGATGCCTGTAGCAATGGCAACAACGTTGCGCAAACTA
TTAACTGGCGAACTACTTACTCTAGCTTCCCGGCAACAATTAATAGACTGGATGGAGGCGGATAAAGTTG
CAGGACCACTTCTGCGCTCGGCCCTTCCGGCTGGCTGGTTTATTGCTGATAAATCTGGAGCCGGTGAGCG
TGGGTCTCGCGGTATCATTGCAGCACTGGGGCCAGATGGTAAGCCCTCCCGTATCGTAGTTATCTACACG
ACGGGGAGTCAGGCAACTATGGATGAACGAAATAGACAGATCGCTGAGATAGGTGCCTCACTGATTAAGC
ATTGGTAACTGTCAGACCAAGTTTACTCATATATACTTTAGATTGATTTAAAACTTCATTTTTAATTTAA
AAGGATCTAGGTGAAGATCCTTTTTGATAATCTCATGACCAAAATCCCTTAACGTGAGTTTTCGTTCCAC
TGAGCGTCAGACCCCGTAGAAAAGATCAAAGGATCTTCTTGAGATCCTTTTTTTCTGCGCGTAATCTGCT
GCTTGCAAACAAAAAAACCACCGCTACCAGCGGTGGTTTGTTTGCCGGATCAAGAGCTACCAACTCTTTT
TCCGAAGGTAACTGGCTTCAGCAGAGCGCAGATACCAAATACTGTTCTTCTAGTGTAGCCGTAGTTAGGC
CACCACTTCAAGAACTCTGTAGCACCGCCTACATACCTCGCTCTGCTAATCCTGTTACCAGTGGCTGCTG
CCAGTGGCGATAAGTCGTGTCTTACCGGGTTGGACTCAAGACGATAGTTACCGGATAAGGCGCAGCGGTC
GGGCTGAACGGGGGGTTCGTGCACACAGCCCAGCTTGGAGCGAACGACCTACACCGAACTGAGATACCTA
CAGCGTGAGCTATGAGAAAGCGCCACGCTTCCCGAAGGGAGAAAGGCGGACAGGTATCCGGTAAGCGGCA
GGGTCGGAACAGGAGAGCGCACGAGGGAGCTTCCAGGGGGAAACGCCTGGTATCTTTATAGTCCTGTCGG
GTTTCGCCACCTCTGACTTGAGCGTCGATTTTTGTGATGCTCGTCAGGGGGGCGGAGCCTATGGAAAAAC
GCCAGCAACGCGGCCTTTTTACGGTTCCTGGCCTTTTGCTGGCCTTTTGCTCACATGTTCTTTCCTGCGT
TATCCCCTGATTCTGTGGATAACCGTATTACCGCCTTTGAGTGAGCTGATACCGCTCGCCGCAGCCGAAC
GACCGAGCGCAGCGAGTCAGTGAGCGAGGAAGCGGAAGAGCGCCCAATACGCAAACCGCCTCTCCCCGCG
CGTTGGCCGATTCATTAATGCAGCTGGCACGACAGGTTTCCCGACTGGAAAGCGGGCAGTGAGCGCAACG
CAATTAATGTGAGTTAGCTCACTCATTAGGCACCCCAGGCTTTACACTTTATGCTTCCGGCTCCTATGTT
GTGTGGAATTGTGAGCGGATAACAATTTCACACAGGAAACAGCTATGACCATGATTACGCCAAGCTCGGA
ATTAACCCTCACTAAAGGGAACAAAAGCTGGGCCGGCCATTTAAATGTTTAAACGGCCACGCTGGCCGCT
GCACGGTCCTGTTCCCTAGCATGTACGTGAGCGTATTTCCTTTTAAACCACGACGCTTTGTCTTCATTCA
ACGTTTCCCATTGTTTTTTTCTACTATTGCTTTGCTGTGGGAAAAACTTATCGAAAGATGACGACTTTTT
CTTAATTCTCGTTTTAAGAGCTTGGTGAGCGCTAGGAGTCACTGCCAGGTATCGTTTGAACACGGCATTA
GTCAGGGAAGTCATAACACAGTCCTTTCCCGCAATTTTCTTTTTCTATTACTCTTGGCCTCCTCTAGTAC
ACTCTATATTTTTTTATGCCTCGGTAATGATTTTCATTTTTTTTTTTCCACCTAGCGGATGACTCTTTTT
TTTTCTTAGCGATTGGCATTATCACATAATGAATTATACATTATATAAAGTAATGTGATTTCTTCGAAGA
ATATACTAAAAAATGAGCAGGCAAGATAAACGAAGGCAAAGAGGCTCTATATGTATATAAAGCTGCGGAT
GCCTTCTGATTTAATCTAGTTCTAGTTTACTTCAGGTTTACTTAAAGTTGAGATAATTGAAGCAAAGAGA
AGCATCGAGCAAAGGATGGCGTTTGTTAAGAGGGTTACGCAGGAGACGAATATACAGCTGGCGCTGGATC
TTGACGGTGGGTCTGTTTCTGTACGGGAGAGCATACTGGGCAAGGAATATGCTAGTGGTGATGGGCAGAC
CATCCATGTGCACACTGGAGTTGGGTTTTTGGACCACATGTTGACTGCGCTGGCGAAGCATGGCGGGTGG
TCTCTGATCCTGGAGTGTATAGGGGACTTGCACATCGATGACCACCACACTGTTGAGGACTGTGGGATTG
CGCTGGGCCAAGCGTTCAAGGAGGCGCTTGGCTCCGTGCGTGGTATCAAGAGGTTCGGGCATGGGTTTGC
ACCACTGGACGAGGCGCTGAGCCGCGCTGTGGTTGACTTCTCCAATAGGCCTTTCGCCGTGGTGGAGCTG
GGCCTGAAGCGAGAACGCATAGGCCAGCTATCCACAGAGATGATCCCGCACTTCTTGGAGAGTTTCGCCA
CTGAGGCGCGTATCACCATGCATGTGGACTGTCTGCGGGGCACCAACGACCACCACCGCTCCGAATCAGC
TTTCAAGGCGCTCGCCATCGCCATCAGAGAGGCAAGAACACCTACGGGTCGCGATGACGTTCCATCCACT
AAGGGTGTCCTAGCATAGAACACAGCCCACAGCTACCACCATCAACAATATTTATATAGATAACGTACAC
ATAGAAATCACACAAACAGAGTATTTATTCTTAACTACATGAACTACCATCAGACCGTCTGGGCCACTAT
ATAATGTGCTATTCATAAACGTGATCACTCTACGTAGCAGGCGACCCCAGGTGAAAATTTTTCAGCGAGC
TGCCAGATTGTCAGGTGAAAAACTGAAAAAAACTTCTGGGCGATGAGCTTGTGGCGGGAAATTAAGTATA
TAAAGCAGTTAGTTTCTTCTGCTTCTTGTGGTTCTGGGTATTCTTGTAATATTTGGAATAATAGAAAACC
AAGACTACTGCCTTTCTTTTCATATTATAGAGGAAGAAATACGCACGAACACGATATAGAGGTAAATTTT
TTGCAAAAAGATACCAAACTATAAAAGAAATAGAAGACTAAACTACAAAAAATAAAGAAAGTAATACATA
TATCCAATATGACTGAGTTAGCAGAGCAAGTTTCCATGCCTGAAGGGCAACAAAGACGTGGTGGTTACGT
TCCACCTCACATCCGTAACGGTGGTGGCAGAAGAGGCGATTCTGCTCCTCGTGGTGGTTTCAACAACGGT
GGCGGCCGTGGTGGTTTCTTCAGAAACAACGGTGACCGTGGTGGATTCGGCTTTGGGTACCGGGCCC
